>Addgene plasmid #96934 | pMSCVpuro-mApple | addgene full sequence | sequence record 208604 | Addgene NGS Result
TGAAAGACCCCACCTGTAGGTTTGGCAAGCTAGCTTAAGTAACGCCATTTTGCAAGGCATGGAAAATACA
TAACTGAGAATAGAGAAGTTCAGATCAAGGTTAGGAACAGAGAGACAGCAGAATATGGGCCAAACAGGAT
ATCTGTGGTAAGCAGTTCCTGCCCCGGCTCAGGGCCAAGAACAGATGGTCCCCAGATGCGGTCCCGCCCT
CAGCAGTTTCTAGAGAACCATCAGATGTTTCCAGGGTGCCCCAAGGACCTGAAATGACCCTGTGCCTTAT
TTGAACTAACCAATCAGTTCGCTTCTCGCTTCTGTTCGCGCGCTTCTGCTCCCCGAGCTCAATAAAAGAG
CCCACAACCCCTCACTCGGCGCGCCAGTCCTCCGATAGACTGCGTCGCCCGGGTACCCGTATTCCCAATA
AAGCCTCTTGCTGTTTGCATCCGAATCGTGGACTCGCTGATCCTTGGGAGGGTCTCCTCAGATTGATTGA
CTGCCCACCTCGGGGGTCTTTCATTTGGAGGTTCCACCGAGATTTGGAGACCCCTGCCCAGGGACCACCG
ACCCCCCCGCCGGGAGGTAAGCTGGCCAGCGGTCGTTTCGTGTCTGTCTCTGTCTTTGTGCGTGTTTGTG
CCGGCATCTAATGTTTGCGCCTGCGTCTGTACTAGTTAGCTAACTAGCTCTGTATCTGGCGGACCCGTGG
TGGAACTGACGAGTTCTGAACACCCGGCCGCAACCCTGGGAGACGTCCCAGGGACTTTGGGGGCCGTTTT
TGTGGCCCGACCTGAGGAAGGGAGTCGATGTGGAATCCGACCCCGTCAGGATATGTGGTTCTGGTAGGAG
ACGAGAACCTAAAACAGTTCCCGCCTCCGTCTGAATTTTTGCTTTCGGTTTGGAACCGAAGCCGCGCGTC
TTGTCTGCTGCAGCGCTGCAGCATCGTTCTGTGTTGTCTCTGTCTGACTGTGTTTCTGTATTTGTCTGAA
AATTAGGGCCAGACTGTTACCACTCCCTTAAGTTTGACCTTAGGTCACTGGAAAGATGTCGAGCGGATCG
CTCACAACCAGTCGGTAGATGTCAAGAAGAGACGTTGGGTTACCTTCTGCTCTGCAGAATGGCCAACCTT
TAACGTCGGATGGCCGCGAGACGGCACCTTTAACCGAGACCTCATCACCCAGGTTAAGATCAAGGTCTTT
TCACCTGGCCCGCATGGACACCCAGACCAGGTCCCCTACATCGTGACCTGGGAAGCCTTGGCTTTTGACC
CCCCTCCCTGGGTCAAGCCCTTTGTACACCCTAAGCCTCCGCCTCCTCTTCCTCCATCCGCCCCGTCTCT
CCCCCTTGAACCTCCTCGTTCGACCCCGCCTCGATCCTCCCTTTATCCAGCCCTCACTCCTTCTCTAGGC
GCCGGAATTAGATCTCTCGAGGTTGCCACCATGGTGAGCAAAGGGGAAGAGAACAATATGGCTATTATCA
AGGAGTTTATGCGATTCAAAGTCCACATGGAGGGATCAGTGAACGGCCACGAATTTGAGATTGAGGGTGA
GGGAGAGGGACGCCCATACGAGGCCTTCCAGACAGCAAAGCTGAAGGTGACCAAAGGAGGCCCTTTGCCC
TTCGCTTGGGACATTCTCTCCCCGCAGTTCATGTACGGTTCTAAGGTGTACATAAAGCACCCCGCTGATA
TTCCCGACTACTTCAAATTGTCATTTCCAGAGGGCTTTCGGTGGGAGCGAGTCATGAATTTCGAGGACGG
TGGCATCATCCACGTGAATCAGGATTCAAGCCTGCAGGACGGTGTATTCATATACAAAGTCAAGCTGAGA
GGAACTAACTTCCCCAGTGACGGTCCTGTTATGCAGAAGAAGACAATGGGGTGGGAAGCTTCTGAGGAGC
GCATGTATCCAGAGGATGGTGCTTTGAAAAGTGAGATTAAAAAACGACTGAAACTGAAGGATGGTGGCCA
CTACGCCGCTGAAGTGAAAACCACTTACAAGGCTAAGAAGCCTGTCCAACTGCCTGGAGCCTACATAGTG
GACATAAAACTGGATATTGTGTCTCATAACGAAGATTATACCATCGTTGAGCAGTATGAAAGGGCAGAGG
GAAGACACAGCACGGGAGGGATGGATGAGTTGTATAAGTGAAACGAATTCTACCGGGTAGGGGAGGCGCT
TTTCCCAAGGCAGTCTGGAGCATGCGCTTTAGCAGCCCCGCTGGGCACTTGGCGCTACACAAGTGGCCTC
TGGCCTCGCACACATTCCACATCCACCGGTAGGCGCCAACCGGCTCCGTTCTTTGGTGGCCCCTTCGCGC
CACCTTCTACTCCTCCCCTAGTCAGGAAGTTCCCCCCCGCCCCGCAGCTCGCGTCGTGCAGGACGTGACA
AATGGAAGTAGCACGTCTCACTAGTCTCGTGCAGATGGACAGCACCGCTGAGCAATGGAAGCGGGTAGGC
CTTTGGGGCAGCGGCCAATAGCAGCTTTGCTCCTTCGCTTTCTGGGCTCAGAGGCTGGGAAGGGGTGGGT
CCGGGGGCGGGCTCAGGGGCGGGCTCAGGGGCGGGGCGGGCGCCCGAAGGTCCTCCGGAGGCCCGGCATT
CTGCACGCTTCAAAAGCGCACGTCTGCCGCGCTGTTCTCCTCTTCCTCATCTCCGGGCCTTTCGACCTGC
AGCCCAAGCTTACCATGACCGAGTACAAGCCCACGGTGCGCCTCGCCACCCGCGACGACGTCCCCAGGGC
CGTACGCACCCTCGCCGCCGCGTTCGCCGACTACCCCGCCACGCGCCACACCGTCGATCCGGACCGCCAC
ATCGAGCGGGTCACCGAGCTGCAAGAACTCTTCCTCACGCGCGTCGGGCTCGACATCGGCAAGGTGTGGG
TCGCGGACGACGGCGCCGCGGTGGCGGTCTGGACCACGCCGGAGAGCGTCGAAGCGGGGGCGGTGTTCGC
CGAGATCGGCCCGCGCATGGCCGAGTTGAGCGGTTCCCGGCTGGCCGCGCAGCAACAGATGGAAGGCCTC
CTGGCGCCGCACCGGCCCAAGGAGCCCGCGTGGTTCCTGGCCACCGTCGGCGTCTCGCCCGACCACCAGG
GCAAGGGTCTGGGCAGCGCCGTCGTGCTCCCCGGAGTGGAGGCGGCCGAGCGCGCCGGGGTGCCCGCCTT
CCTGGAGACCTCCGCGCCCCGCAACCTCCCCTTCTACGAGCGGCTCGGCTTCACCGTCACCGCCGACGTC
GAGGTGCCCGAAGGACCGCGCACCTGGTGCATGACCCGCAAGCCCGGTGCCTGACGCCCGCCCCACGACC
CGCAGCGCCCGACCGAAAGGAGCGCACGACCCCATGCATCGATAAAATAAAAGATTTTATTTAGTCTCCA
GAAAAAGGGGGGAATGAAAGACCCCACCTGTAGGTTTGGCAAGCTAGCTTAAGTAACGCCATTTTGCAAG
GCATGGAAAATACATAACTGAGAATAGAGAAGTTCAGATCAAGGTTAGGAACAGAGAGACAGCAGAATAT
GGGCCAAACAGGATATCTGTGGTAAGCAGTTCCTGCCCCGGCTCAGGGCCAAGAACAGATGGTCCCCAGA
TGCGGTCCCGCCCTCAGCAGTTTCTAGAGAACCATCAGATGTTTCCAGGGTGCCCCAAGGACCTGAAATG
ACCCTGTGCCTTATTTGAACTAACCAATCAGTTCGCTTCTCGCTTCTGTTCGCGCGCTTCTGCTCCCCGA
GCTCAATAAAAGAGCCCACAACCCCTCACTCGGCGCGCCAGTCCTCCGATAGACTGCGTCGCCCGGGTAC
CCGTGTATCCAATAAACCCTCTTGCAGTTGCATCCGACTTGTGGTCTCGCTGTTCCTTGGGAGGGTCTCC
TCTGAGTGATTGACTACCCGTCAGCGGGGGTCTTTCATGGGTAACAGTTTCTTGAAGTTGGAGAACAACA
TTCTGAGGGTAGGAGTCGAATATTAAGTAATCCTGACTCAATTAGCCACTGTTTTGAATCCACATACTCC
AATACTCCTGAAATAGTTCATTATGGACAGCGCAGAAAGAGCTGGGGAGAATTGTGAAATTGTTATCCGC
TCACAATTCCACACAACATACGAGCCGGAAGCATAAAGTGTAAAGCCTGGGGTGCCTAATGAGTGAGCTA
ACTCACATTAATTGCGTTGCGCTCACTGCCCGCTTTCCAGTCGGGAAACCTGTCGTGCCAGCTGCATTAA
TGAATCGGCCAACGCGCGGGGAGAGGCGGTTTGCGTATTGGGCGCTCTTCCGCTTCCTCGCTCACTGACT
CGCTGCGCTCGGTCGTTCGGCTGCGGCGAGCGGTATCAGCTCACTCAAAGGCGGTAATACGGTTATCCAC
AGAATCAGGGGATAACGCAGGAAAGAACATGTGAGCAAAAGGCCAGCAAAAGGCCAGGAACCGTAAAAAG
GCCGCGTTGCTGGCGTTTTTCCATAGGCTCCGCCCCCCTGACGAGCATCACAAAAATCGACGCTCAAGTC
AGAGGTGGCGAAACCCGACAGGACTATAAAGATACCAGGCGTTTCCCCCTGGAAGCTCCCTCGTGCGCTC
TCCTGTTCCGACCCTGCCGCTTACCGGATACCTGTCCGCCTTTCTCCCTTCGGGAAGCGTGGCGCTTTCT
CATAGCTCACGCTGTAGGTATCTCAGTTCGGTGTAGGTCGTTCGCTCCAAGCTGGGCTGTGTGCACGAAC
CCCCCGTTCAGCCCGACCGCTGCGCCTTATCCGGTAACTATCGTCTTGAGTCCAACCCGGTAAGACACGA
CTTATCGCCACTGGCAGCAGCCACTGGTAACAGGATTAGCAGAGCGAGGTATGTAGGCGGTGCTACAGAG
TTCTTGAAGTGGTGGCCTAACTACGGCTACACTAGAAGAACAGTATTTGGTATCTGCGCTCTGCTGAAGC
CAGTTACCTTCGGAAAAAGAGTTGGTAGCTCTTGATCCGGCAAACAAACCACCGCTGGTAGCGGTGGTTT
TTTTGTTTGCAAGCAGCAGATTACGCGCAGAAAAAAAGGATCTCAAGAAGATCCTTTGATCTTTTCTACG
GGGTCTGACGCTCAGTGGAACGAAAACTCACGTTAAGGGATTTTGGTCATGAGATTATCAAAAAGGATCT
TCACCTAGATCCTTTTAAATTAAAAATGAAGTTTTAAATCAATCTAAAGTATATATGAGTAAACTTGGTC
TGACAGTTACCAATGCTTAATCAGTGAGGCACCTATCTCAGCGATCTGTCTATTTCGTTCATCCATAGTT
GCCTGACTCCCCGTCGTGTAGATAACTACGATACGGGAGGGCTTACCATCTGGCCCCAGTGCTGCAATGA
TACCGCGAGACCCACGCTCACCGGCTCCAGATTTATCAGCAATAAACCAGCCAGCCGGAAGGGCCGAGCG
CAGAAGTGGTCCTGCAACTTTATCCGCCTCCATCCAGTCTATTAATTGTTGCCGGGAAGCTAGAGTAAGT
AGTTCGCCAGTTAATAGTTTGCGCAACGTTGTTGCCATTGCTACAGGCATCGTGGTGTCACGCTCGTCGT
TTGGTATGGCTTCATTCAGCTCCGGTTCCCAACGATCAAGGCGAGTTACATGATCCCCCATGTTGTGCAA
AAAAGCGGTTAGCTCCTTCGGTCCTCCGATCGTTGTCAGAAGTAAGTTGGCCGCAGTGTTATCACTCATG
GTTATGGCAGCACTGCATAATTCTCTTACTGTCATGCCATCCGTAAGATGCTTTTCTGTGACTGGTGAGT
ACTCAACCAAGTCATTCTGAGAATAGTGTATGCGGCGACCGAGTTGCTCTTGCCCGGCGTCAATACGGGA
TAATACCGCGCCACATAGCAGAACTTTAAAAGTGCTCATCATTGGAAAACGTTCTTCGGGGCGAAAACTC
TCAAGGATCTTACCGCTGTTGAGATCCAGTTCGATGTAACCCACTCGTGCACCCAACTGATCTTCAGCAT
CTTTTACTTTCACCAGCGTTTCTGGGTGAGCAAAAACAGGAAGGCAAAATGCCGCAAAAAAGGGAATAAG
GGCGACACGGAAATGTTGAATACTCATACTCTTCCTTTTTCAATATTATTGAAGCATTTATCAGGGTTAT
TGTCTCATGAGCGGATACATATTTGAATGTATTTAGAAAAATAAACAAATAGGGGTTCCGCGCACATTTC
CCCGAAAAGTGCCACCTGACGTCTAAGAAACCATTATTATCATGACATTAACCTATAAAAATAGGCGTAT
CACGAGGCCCTTTCGTCTCGCGCGTTTCGGTGATGACGGTGAAAACCTCTGACACATGCAGCTCCCGGAG
ACGGTCACAGCTTGTCTGTAAGCGGATGCCGGGAGCAGACAAGCCCGTCAGGGCGCGTCAGCGGGTGTTG
GCGGGTGTCGGGGCTGGCTTAACTATGCGGCATCAGAGCAGATTGTACTGAGAGTGCACCATATGCGGTG
TGAAATACCGCACAGATGCGTAAGGAGAAAATACCGCATCAGGCGCCATTCGCCATTCAGGCTGCGCAAC
TGTTGGGAAGGGCGATCGGTGCGGGCCTCTTCGCTATTACGCCAGCTGGCGAAAGGGGGATGTGCTGCAA
GGCGATTAAGTTGGGTAACGCCAGGGTTTTCCCAGTCACGACGTTGTAAAACGACGGCGCAAGGAATGGT
GCATGCAAGGAGATGGCGCCCAACAGTCCCCCGGCCACGGGGCCTGCCACCATACCCACGCCGAAACAAG
CGCTCATGAGCCCGAAGTGGCGAGCCCGATCTTCCCCATCGGTGATGTCGGCGATATAGGCGCCAGCAAC
CGCACCTGTGGCGCCGGTGATGCCGGCCACGATGCGTCCGGCGTAGAGGCGATTAGTCCAATTTGTTAAA
GACAGGATATCAGTGGTCCAGGCTCTAGTTTTGACTCAACAATATCACCAGCTGAAGCCTATAGAGTACG
AGCCATAGATAAAATAAAAGATTTTATTTAGTCTCCAGAAAAAGGGGGGAA
Features (pLannotate 1.2.2; 19 found; start..end, strand, type, name):
    579..920     +  misc_feature   MESV Ψ: packaging signal of murine embryonic stem cell virus
    987..1403    +  CDS            gag (truncated): truncated Moloney murine leukemia virus (MMLV) gag gene lacking the start codon
   1431..2138    +  CDS            mApple: mApple is a basic (constitutively fluorescent) red fluorescent protein published in 2008, derived from Discosoma sp.. It is reported to be a rapidly-maturing monomer with high acid sensitivity.
   2155..2654    +  promoter       PGK promoter: mouse phosphoglycerate kinase 1 promoter
   2675..3274    +  CDS            PuroR: puromycin N-acetyltransferase; pac from Streptomyces alboniger; confers resistance to puromycin
   3374..3888    +  LTR            3' LTR: 3' long terminal repeat from murine embryonic stem cell virus
   4050..4066    -  protein_bind   lac operator: The lac repressor binds to the lac operator to inhibit transcription in E. coli. This inhibition can be relieved by adding lactose or isopropyl-β-D-thiogalactopyranoside (IPTG). lac repressor encoded by lacI
   4074..4104    -  promoter       lac promoter: promoter for the E. coli lac operon
   4119..4140    -  protein_bind   CAP binding site: CAP binding activates transcription in the presence of cAMP. E. coli catabolite activator protein
   4153..4245    -  CDS            lacI (fragment): lac repressor; lacI; The lac repressor binds to the lac operator to inhibit transcription in E. coli. This inhibition can be relieved by adding lactose or isopropyl-β-D-thiogalactopyranoside (IPTG).
   4428..5016    -  rep_origin     ori: high-copy-number ColE1/pMB1/pBR322/pUC origin of replication
   5187..6047    -  CDS            AmpR: β-lactamase; bla; confers resistance to ampicillin, carbenicillin, and related antibiotics
   6048..6152    -  promoter       AmpR promoter: bla
   6247..6282    +  CDS            rop (fragment): Rop protein, which maintains plasmids at low copy number; rop
   6384..6483    +  misc_feature   bom (fragment): basis of mobility region from pBR322
   6489..6638    -  CDS            lacZα (fragment): LacZα fragment of β-galactosidase; lacZ fragment
   6638..6839    -  CDS            TcR (fragment): tetracycline efflux protein; tet; confers resistance to tetracycline
   6840..6938    +  CDS            env (fragment): murine leukemia virus gPr80 envelope polyprotein precursor; env; proteolytically cleaved into gp70SU and p15TM subunits
   6980..515     +  LTR            5' LTR (across the origin): 5' long terminal repeat from murine embryonic stem cell virus
