[The description below was written by a language model from this plasmid's Addgene catalogue record and pLannotate feature annotations shown in this document.]
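Description:
pMSCVpuro-mApple is a gammaretroviral transfer plasmid built on the MSCVpuro (murine stem cell virus) backbone and intended for stable fluorescent labeling of mammalian cells. The catalogue gives a total size of about 7.0 kb, and the sequenced record is slightly shorter at 6,981 nt. In bacteria it is maintained through a high-copy ColE1/pUC-type origin and selected with ampicillin via the β-lactamase gene. The remaining bacterial annotations (fragments of lacI, lacZα, rop, bom and the tetracycline resistance gene, plus a lac promoter/operator) are non-functional remnants of earlier cloning vectors, as is a short env fragment next to the 5' LTR.

The proviral region is bounded by 5' and 3' long terminal repeats from murine embryonic stem cell virus. Downstream of the 5' LTR lie the MESV Ψ packaging signal and a truncated gag segment lacking its start codon, which together promote efficient encapsidation of the genomic RNA without producing Gag protein. The mApple coding sequence, a rapidly maturing monomeric red fluorescent protein derived from Discosoma, was inserted by Gibson assembly directly after this region. No dedicated promoter is annotated for it, so expression is presumably driven by the 5' LTR, as is standard for MSCV vectors. An internal mouse PGK promoter then drives puromycin N-acetyltransferase, which allows transduced cells to be selected with puromycin.

Because the plasmid carries no functional gag, pol or env genes, these must be supplied in trans by a packaging system to generate replication-incompetent virus. According to the record, the construct is used to label cells with mApple, and the associated publication concerns choosing fluorescent protein combinations for flow cytometry on the basis of spectral overlap.
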