Addgene plasmid #96934: pMSCVpuro-mApple
Purpose: Retroviral plasmid containing mApple for labeling of cells
Depositing lab: Lee Grimes. Publication: A guide to choosing fluorescent protein combinations for flow cytometric analysis based on spectral overlap. Kleeman B, Olsson A, Newkold T, Kofron M, DeLay M, Hildeman D, Grimes HL. Cytometry A. 2018 Mar 13. doi: 10.1002/cyto.a.23360. PubMed 29533508.
Backbone
  Vector backbone: MSCVpuro
  Backbone size w/o insert (bp): 6295
  Total vector size (bp): 7012
  Vector type: Mammalian Expression
  Selectable markers: Puromycin
Growth in bacteria
  Bacterial resistance: Ampicillin, 100 μg/mL
  Growth temperature: 37°C
  Growth strain: NEB Stable
  Copy number: High Copy
Gene/Insert
  Gene/Insert name: Monomeric Apple (alt name: mApple)
  Species: Synthetic
  Cloning method: Gibson Cloning
  Sequencing primers: 5′ MSCVpuro 5 primer; 3′ MSCVpuro 3 primer
Terms and licenses: Academic/Nonprofit Terms; Industry Terms: Not Available to Industry
Depositor comments: Base vector obtained from Robert Hawley.
How to cite: pMSCVpuro-mApple was a gift from Lee Grimes (Addgene plasmid # 96934 ; http://n2t.net/addgene:96934 ; RRID:Addgene_96934)
