>Addgene plasmid #96934 | pMSCVpuro-mApple | depositor partial sequence | sequence record 214486 | pMSCVpuro-mApple sequence 711 bps
ATGGTGAGCAAAGGGGAAGAGAACAATATGGCTATTATCAAGGAGTTTATGCGATTCAAAGTCCACATGG
AGGGATCAGTGAACGGCCACGAATTTGAGATTGAGGGTGAGGGAGAGGGACGCCCATACGAGGCCTTCCA
GACAGCAAAGCTGAAGGTGACCAAAGGAGGCCCTTTGCCCTTCGCTTGGGACATTCTCTCCCCGCAGTTC
ATGTACGGTTCTAAGGTGTACATAAAGCACCCCGCTGATATTCCCGACTACTTCAAATTGTCATTTCCAG
AGGGCTTTCGGTGGGAGCGAGTCATGAATTTCGAGGACGGTGGCATCATCCACGTGAATCAGGATTCAAG
CCTGCAGGACGGTGTATTCATATACAAAGTCAAGCTGAGAGGAACTAACTTCCCCAGTGACGGTCCTGTT
ATGCAGAAGAAGACAATGGGGTGGGAAGCTTCTGAGGAGCGCATGTATCCAGAGGATGGTGCTTTGAAAA
GTGAGATTAAAAAACGACTGAAACTGAAGGATGGTGGCCACTACGCCGCTGAAGTGAAAACCACTTACAA
GGCTAAGAAGCCTGTCCAACTGCCTGGAGCCTACATAGTGGACATAAAACTGGATATTGTGTCTCATAAC
GAAGATTATACCATCGTTGAGCAGTATGAAAGGGCAGAGGGAAGACACAGCACGGGAGGGATGGATGAGT
TGTATAAGTGA
